Addgene plasmid #58442: FRP1642_PTEF-HygMX-TTEF-insul-(lexA-box)4-PminCYC1
Purpose: Cassette to replace yeast promoters with an inducible promoter containing 4 lexA boxes
Depositing lab: Joerg Stelling. Depositing organization: ETH Zurich (Swiss Federal Institute of Technology). Publication: Inducible, tightly regulated and growth condition-independent transcription factor in Saccharomyces cerevisiae. Ottoz DS, Rudolf F, Stelling J. Nucleic Acids Res. 2014 Jul 17. pii: gku616. 10.1093/nar/gku616 PubMed 25034689.
Backbone
  Vector backbone: pBS
  Backbone manufacturer: Stratagene
  Backbone size w/o insert (bp): 2884
  Total vector size (bp): 4961
  Vector type: Yeast Expression
  Selectable markers: Hygromycin
Growth in bacteria
  Bacterial resistance: Ampicillin, 100 μg/mL
  Growth temperature: 37°C
  Growth strain: DH5alpha
  Copy number: High Copy
Gene/Insert
  Gene/Insert name: PTEF-HygMX-TTEF-insul-(lexA-box)4-PminCYC1
  Species: Synthetic
  Insert size (bp): 2077
  Promoter: PTEF-HygMX-TTEF-insul-(lexA-box)4-PminCYC1
  Cloning method: Restriction Enzyme; 5′ cloning site XhoI (not destroyed); 3′ cloning site XhoI (not destroyed)
  Sequencing primers: 5′ TAATACGACTCACTATAGGG; 3′ AATTAACCCTCACTAAAGGG
Terms and licenses: Academic/Nonprofit Terms; Industry Terms: Not Available to Industry
How to cite: FRP1642_PTEF-HygMX-TTEF-insul-(lexA-box)4-PminCYC1 was a gift from Joerg Stelling (Addgene plasmid # 58442 ; http://n2t.net/addgene:58442 ; RRID:Addgene_58442)
