[The description below was written by a language model from this plasmid's Addgene catalogue record and pLannotate feature annotations shown in this document.]
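Description:
FRP1642_PTEF-HygMX-TTEF-insul-(lexA-box)4-PminCYC1 is a 4,961 bp template plasmid built on the pBluescript (pBS) backbone. It carries a synthetic cassette designed to replace native promoters in the yeast genome with an inducible, lexA-operator-controlled promoter. In E. coli it is maintained at high copy through the ColE1/pUC-type origin and selected with ampicillin via the β-lactamase gene and its own promoter. The backbone also retains the usual pBluescript elements: an f1 phage origin, a disrupted lacZα fragment with lac promoter, operator and CAP site, and T7 and T3 promoters flanking the cloning region. No yeast replication origin or centromere is annotated, which fits its role as a source of an integrating cassette rather than an episomal expression vector.

The roughly 2.1 kb insert was cloned into an XhoI site retained at both ends, and it has two functional halves. The first is the hphMX6 marker, a hygromycin resistance gene driven by the TEF promoter and closed by the Ashbya gossypii TEF terminator, which allows selection of yeast integrants on hygromycin. According to the insert name, this is followed by an insulator sequence, four lexA binding boxes and a minimal CYC1 promoter. The automated feature table does not annotate these downstream elements, which presumably occupy the unannotated stretch between the TEF terminator and the MCS fragment. The minimal promoter should give little transcription by itself, so a downstream gene would depend on a transcription factor with a LexA DNA-binding domain. The insulator presumably separates the promoter from the adjacent marker. The associated publication describes an inducible, tightly regulated transcription factor for Saccharomyces cerevisiae, and this cassette places chromosomal genes under that system's control.
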