Features (pLannotate 1.2.2; 14 found; start..end, strand, type, name):
     30..458     -  rep_origin     f1 ori (sequence partly withheld): f1 bacteriophage origin of replication; arrow indicates direction of (+) strand synthesis
    463..618     -  CDS            lacZα (fragment): LacZα fragment of β-galactosidase; lacZ fragment
    626..644     +  promoter       T7 promoter: promoter for bacteriophage T7 RNA polymerase
    704..2279    +  gene           hphMX6: yeast selectable marker conferring hygromycin resistance
   2082..2279    +  terminator     TEF terminator: Ashbya gossypii TEF terminator
   2683..2760    +  misc_feature   MCS (fragment): pBluescript multiple cloning site
   2773..2791    -  promoter       T3 promoter: promoter for bacteriophage T3 RNA polymerase
   2836..2852    -  protein_bind   lac operator: The lac repressor binds to the lac operator to inhibit transcription in E. coli. This inhibition can be relieved by adding lactose or isopropyl-β-D-thiogalactopyranoside (IPTG). lac repressor encoded by lacI
   2860..2890    -  promoter       lac promoter: promoter for the E. coli lac operon
   2905..2926    -  protein_bind   CAP binding site: CAP binding activates transcription in the presence of cAMP. E. coli catabolite activator protein
   2939..3031    -  CDS            lacI (fragment): lac repressor; lacI; The lac repressor binds to the lac operator to inhibit transcription in E. coli. This inhibition can be relieved by adding lactose or isopropyl-β-D-thiogalactopyranoside (IPTG).
   3214..3802    -  rep_origin     ori: high-copy-number ColE1/pMB1/pBR322/pUC origin of replication
   3973..4833    -  CDS            AmpR: β-lactamase; bla; confers resistance to ampicillin, carbenicillin, and related antibiotics
   4834..4938    -  promoter       AmpR promoter: bla
>Addgene plasmid #58442 | FRP1642_PTEF-HygMX-TTEF-insul-(lexA-box)4-PminCYC1 | depositor full sequence | sequence record 90270 | FRP1642_PTEF-HygMX-TTEF-insul-(lexA-box)4-PminCYC1 sequence 4961 bps
CTAAATTGTAAGCGTTAATATTTTGTTAAAATTCGCGTTAAATTTTTGTTAAATCAGCTCATTTTTTAAC
CAATAGGCCGAAATCGGCAAAATCCCTTATAAATCAAAAGAATAGACCGAGATAGGGT
[37 nt withheld, positions 129-165]
AAAGAACGTGGACTCCAACGTCAAAGG
[49 nt withheld, positions 193-241]
T
[91 nt withheld, positions 243-333]
G
[124 nt withheld, positions 335-458]
CCCATTCGCCATTCAGGCTGCGCAACTGTTGGGAAGGGCGATCGGTGCGGGCCTCTTCGCTATTACGCCA
GCTGGCGAAAGGGGGATGTGCTGCAAGGCGATTAAGTTGGGTAACGCCAGGGTTTTCCCAGTCACGACGT
TGTAAAACGACGGCCAGTGAGCGCGCGTAATACGACTCACTATAGGGCGAATTGGAGCTCGATCCTCGAG
AGCTTGCCTTGTCCCCGCCGGGTCACCCGGCCAGCGACATGGAGGCCCAGAATACCCTCCTTGACAGTCT
TGACGTGCGCAGCTCAGGGGCATGATGTGACTGTCGCCCGTACATTTAGCCCATACATCCCCATGTATAA
TCATTTGCATCCATACATTTTGATGGCCGCACGGCGCGAAGCAAAAATTACGGCTCCTCGCTGCGGACCT
GCGAGCAGGGAAACGCTCCCCTCACAGACGCGTTGAATTGTCCCCACGCCGCGCCCCTGTAGAGAAATAT
AAAAGGTTAGGATTTGCCACTGAGGTTCTTCTTTCATATACTTCCTTTTAAAATCTTGCTAGGATACAGT
TCTCACATCACATCCGAACATAAACAACCATGGGTAAAAAGCCTGAACTCACCGCGACGTCTGTCGAGAA
GTTTCTGATCGAAAAGTTCGACAGCGTCTCCGACCTGATGCAGCTCTCGGAGGGCGAAGAATCTCGTGCT
TTCAGCTTCGATGTAGGAGGGCGTGGATATGTCCTGCGGGTAAATAGCTGCGCCGATGGTTTCTACAAAG
ATCGTTATGTTTATCGGCACTTTGCATCGGCCGCGCTCCCGATTCCGGAAGTGCTTGACATTGGGGAGTT
CAGCGAGAGCCTGACCTATTGCATCTCCCGCCGTGCACAGGGTGTCACGTTGCAAGACCTGCCTGAAACC
GAACTGCCCGCTGTTCTGCAGCCGGTCGCGGAGGCCATGGATGCGATCGCTGCGGCCGATCTTAGCCAGA
CGAGCGGGTTCGGCCCATTCGGACCGCAAGGAATCGGTCAATACACTACATGGCGTGATTTCATATGCGC
GATTGCTGATCCCCATGTGTATCACTGGCAAACTGTGATGGACGACACCGTCAGTGCGTCCGTCGCGCAG
GCTCTCGATGAGCTGATGCTTTGGGCCGAGGACTGCCCCGAAGTCCGGCACCTCGTGCACGCGGATTTCG
GCTCCAACAATGTCCTGACGGACAATGGCCGCATAACAGCGGTCATTGACTGGAGCGAGGCGATGTTCGG
GGATTCCCAATACGAGGTCGCCAACATCTTCTTCTGGAGGCCGTGGTTGGCTTGTATGGAGCAGCAGACG
CGCTACTTCGAGCGGAGGCATCCGGAGCTTGCAGGATCGCCGCGGCTCCGGGCGTATATGCTCCGCATTG
GTCTTGACCAACTCTATCAGAGCTTGGTTGACGGCAATTTCGATGATGCAGCTTGGGCGCAGGGTCGATG
CGACGCAATCGTCCGATCCGGAGCCGGGACTGTCGGGCGTACACAAATCGCCCGCAGAAGCGCGGCCGTC
TGGACCGATGGCTGTGTAGAAGTACTCGCCGATAGTGGAAACCGACGCCCCAGCACTCGTCCGAGGGCAA
AGGAATAATCAGTACTGACAATAAAAAGATTCTTGTTTTCAAGAACTTGTCATTTGTATAGTTTTTTTAT
ATTGTAGTTGTTCTATTTTAATCAAATGTTAGCGTGATTTATATTTTTTTTCGCCTCGACATCATCTGCC
CAGATGCGAAGTTAAGTGCGCAGAAAGTAATATCATGCGTCAATCGTATGTGAATGCTGGTCGCTATACT
GCTGTCGATTCGATACTAACGCCGCCATCCAGTGTTTAAACGAACTAGTGCGGCCGCAATAATATATAAA
CCTGTATAATATAACCTTGAAGACTATATTTCTTTTCGAGCTCCCTAGGTGCTGTATATACTCACAGCAT
AACTGTATATACACCCAGGGTCTAGGTGCTGTATATACTCACAGCATAACTGTATATACACCCAGGGTCT
AGGTGCTGTATATACTCACAGCATAACTGTATATACACCCAGGGTCTAGGTGCTGTATATACTCACAGCA
TAACTGTATATACACCCAGGGTCTAGAGCATGTGCTCTGTATGTATATAAAACTCTTGTTTTCTTCTTTT
CTCTTCTTTCCTTATACATTAGGACCTTTGCAGCATAAATTACTATACTTCTATACTAGTGGATCCCCCG
GGCTGCAGGAATTCGATATCAAGCTTATCGATACCGTCGACCTCGAGGGGGGGCCCGGTACCCAGCTTTT
GTTCCCTTTAGTGAGGGTTAATTGCGCGCTTGGCGTAATCATGGTCATAGCTGTTTCCTGTGTGAAATTG
TTATCCGCTCACAATTCCACACAACATACGAGCCGGAAGCATAAAGTGTAAAGCCTGGGGTGCCTAATGA
GTGAGCTAACTCACATTAATTGCGTTGCGCTCACTGCCCGCTTTCCAGTCGGGAAACCTGTCGTGCCAGC
TGCATTAATGAATCGGCCAACGCGCGGGGAGAGGCGGTTTGCGTATTGGGCGCTCTTCCGCTTCCTCGCT
CACTGACTCGCTGCGCTCGGTCGTTCGGCTGCGGCGAGCGGTATCAGCTCACTCAAAGGCGGTAATACGG
TTATCCACAGAATCAGGGGATAACGCAGGAAAGAACATGTGAGCAAAAGGCCAGCAAAAGGCCAGGAACC
GTAAAAAGGCCGCGTTGCTGGCGTTTTTCCATAGGCTCCGCCCCCCTGACGAGCATCACAAAAATCGACG
CTCAAGTCAGAGGTGGCGAAACCCGACAGGACTATAAAGATACCAGGCGTTTCCCCCTGGAAGCTCCCTC
GTGCGCTCTCCTGTTCCGACCCTGCCGCTTACCGGATACCTGTCCGCCTTTCTCCCTTCGGGAAGCGTGG
CGCTTTCTCATAGCTCACGCTGTAGGTATCTCAGTTCGGTGTAGGTCGTTCGCTCCAAGCTGGGCTGTGT
GCACGAACCCCCCGTTCAGCCCGACCGCTGCGCCTTATCCGGTAACTATCGTCTTGAGTCCAACCCGGTA
AGACACGACTTATCGCCACTGGCAGCAGCCACTGGTAACAGGATTAGCAGAGCGAGGTATGTAGGCGGTG
CTACAGAGTTCTTGAAGTGGTGGCCTAACTACGGCTACACTAGAAGGACAGTATTTGGTATCTGCGCTCT
GCTGAAGCCAGTTACCTTCGGAAAAAGAGTTGGTAGCTCTTGATCCGGCAAACAAACCACCGCTGGTAGC
GGTGGTTTTTTTGTTTGCAAGCAGCAGATTACGCGCAGAAAAAAAGGATCTCAAGAAGATCCTTTGATCT
TTTCTACGGGGTCTGACGCTCAGTGGAACGAAAACTCACGTTAAGGGATTTTGGTCATGAGATTATCAAA
AAGGATCTTCACCTAGATCCTTTTAAATTAAAAATGAAGTTTTAAATCAATCTAAAGTATATATGAGTAA
ACTTGGTCTGACAGTTACCAATGCTTAATCAGTGAGGCACCTATCTCAGCGATCTGTCTATTTCGTTCAT
CCATAGTTGCCTGACTCCCCGTCGTGTAGATAACTACGATACGGGAGGGCTTACCATCTGGCCCCAGTGC
TGCAATGATACCGCGAGACCCACGCTCACCGGCTCCAGATTTATCAGCAATAAACCAGCCAGCCGGAAGG
GCCGAGCGCAGAAGTGGTCCTGCAACTTTATCCGCCTCCATCCAGTCTATTAATTGTTGCCGGGAAGCTA
GAGTAAGTAGTTCGCCAGTTAATAGTTTGCGCAACGTTGTTGCCATTGCTACAGGCATCGTGGTGTCACG
CTCGTCGTTTGGTATGGCTTCATTCAGCTCCGGTTCCCAACGATCAAGGCGAGTTACATGATCCCCCATG
TTGTGCAAAAAAGCGGTTAGCTCCTTCGGTCCTCCGATCGTTGTCAGAAGTAAGTTGGCCGCAGTGTTAT
CACTCATGGTTATGGCAGCACTGCATAATTCTCTTACTGTCATGCCATCCGTAAGATGCTTTTCTGTGAC
TGGTGAGTACTCAACCAAGTCATTCTGAGAATAGTGTATGCGGCGACCGAGTTGCTCTTGCCCGGCGTCA
ATACGGGATAATACCGCGCCACATAGCAGAACTTTAAAAGTGCTCATCATTGGAAAACGTTCTTCGGGGC
GAAAACTCTCAAGGATCTTACCGCTGTTGAGATCCAGTTCGATGTAACCCACTCGTGCACCCAACTGATC
TTCAGCATCTTTTACTTTCACCAGCGTTTCTGGGTGAGCAAAAACAGGAAGGCAAAATGCCGCAAAAAAG
GGAATAAGGGCGACACGGAAATGTTGAATACTCATACTCTTCCTTTTTCAATATTATTGAAGCATTTATC
AGGGTTATTGTCTCATGAGCGGATACATATTTGAATGTATTTAGAAAAATAAACAAATAGGGGTTCCGCG
CACATTTCCCCGAAAAGTGCCAC
