>Addgene plasmid #58442 | FRP1642_PTEF-HygMX-TTEF-insul-(lexA-box)4-PminCYC1 | addgene partial sequence | sequence record 92557 | T7 5'-TAATACGACTCACTATAGGG-3'
CTTGCCTTGTCCCCGCCGGGTCACCCGGCCAGCGACATGGAGGCCCAGAATACCCTCCTTGACAGTCTTG
ACGTGCGCAGCTCAGGGGCATGATGTGACTGTCGCCCGTACATTTAGCCCATACATCCCCATGTATAATC
ATTTGCATCCATACATTTTGATGGCCGCACGGCGCGAAGCAAAAATTACGGCTCCTCGCTGCGGACCTGC
GAGCAGGGAAACGCTCCCCTCACAGACGCGTTGAATTGTCCCCACGCCGCGCCCCTGTAGAGAAATATAA
AAGGTTAGGATTTGCCACTGAGGTTCTTCTTTCATATACTTCCTTTTAAAATCTTGCTAGGATACAGTTC
TCACATCACATCCGAACATAAACAACCATGGGTAAAAAGCCTGAACTCACCGCGACGTCTGTCGAGAAGT
TTCTGATCGAAAAGTTCGACAGCGTCTCCGACCTGATGCAGCTCTCGGAGGGCGAAGAATCTCGTGCTTT
CAGCTTCGATGTAGGAGGGCGTGGATATGTCCTGCGGGTAAATAGCTGCGCCGATGGTTTCTACAAAGAT
CGTTATGTTTATCGGCACTTTGCATCGGCCGCGCTCCCGATTCCGGAAGTGCTTGACATTGGGGAGTTCA
GCGAGAGCCTGACCTATTGCATCTCCCGCCGTGCACAGGGTGTCACGTTGCAAGACCTGCCTGAAACCGA
ACTGCCCGCTGTTCTGCAGCCGGTCGCGGAGGCCATGGATGCGATCGCTGCGGCCGATCTTAGCCAGACG
AGCGGGTTCGGCCCATTCGGACCGCAAGGAATCGGTCAATACACTACATGGCGTGATTTCATATGCGCGA
TTGCTGATCCCCATGTGTATCACTGGCAAACTGTGATGGACGACACCGTCAGTGCGTCCGTCGCGCAGGC
TCTCGATGAGCTGATGCTTTGGGCCGAGGACTGCCCCGAAGTCCGGCACCTCGTGCACGCGGATTTCGGC
TCCAACAATGTCCTGACGGACAATGGCCGCATAACAGCGGTCATTGACTGGAGCGAGGCGATGTTCGGGG
ATTCCCAATACGAGGTCGCCAACATCTTCTT
