>Addgene plasmid #58442 | FRP1642_PTEF-HygMX-TTEF-insul-(lexA-box)4-PminCYC1 | addgene partial sequence | sequence record 92558 | T3 5'-GCAATTAACCCTCACTAAAGG-3'
CCCCCCTCGAGGTCGACGGTATCGATAAGCTTGATATCGAATTCCTGCAGCCCGGGGGATCCACTAGTAT
AGAAGTATAGTAATTTATGCTGCAAAGGTCCTAATGTATAAGGAAAGAAGAGAAAAGAAGAAAACAAGAG
TTTTATATACATACAGAGCACATGCTCTAGACCCTGGGTGTATATACAGTTATGCTGTGAGTATATACAG
CACCTAGACCCTGGGTGTATATACAGTTATGCTGTGAGTATATACAGCACCTAGACCCTGGGTGTATATA
CAGTTATGCTGTGAGTATATACAGCACCTAGACCCTGGGTGTATATACAGTTATGCTGTGAGTATATACA
GCACCTAGGGAGCTCGAAAAGAAATATAGTCTTCAAGGTTATATTATACAGGTTTATATATTATTGCGGC
CGCACTAGTTCGTTTAAACACTGGATGGCGGCGTTAGTATCGAATCGACAGCAGTATAGCGACCAGCATT
CACATACGATTGACGCATGATATTACTTTCTGCGCACTTAACTTCGCATCTGGGCAGATGATGTCGAGGC
GAAAAAAAATATAAATCACGCTAACATTTGATTAAAATAGAACAACTACAATATAAAAAAACTATACAAA
TGACAAGTTCTTGAAAACAAGAATCTTTTTATTGTCAGTACTGATTATTCCTTTGCCCTCGGACGAGTGC
TGGGGCGTCGGTTTCCACTATCGGCGAGTACTTCTACACAGCCATCGGTCCAGACGGCCGCGCTTCTGCG
GGCGATTTGTGTACGCCCGACAGTCCCGGCTCCGGATCGGACGATTGCGTCGCATCGACCCTGCGCCCAA
GCTGCATCATCGAAATTGCCGTCAACCAAGCTCTGATAGAGTTGGTCAAGACCAATGCGGAGCATATACG
CCCGGAGCCGCGGCGATCCTGCAAGCTCCGGATGCCTCCGCTCGAAGTAGCGCGTCTGCTGCTCCATACA
AGCCAACCACGGCCTCCAGAAGAAGATGTTGGCGACCTCGTATTGGGAATCCCCGAACATC
